Addgene plasmid #68356: 4xgRNA: PTEN exon 5, p53 exon 8, SMAD4 exon 2, p53 exon 7 probasin_mTQ2_FlpO
Purpose: -The prostate specific promoter controls expression of FlpO linked to a blue flourescent protein. gRNA towards PTEN ex5, p53 ex7 and SMAD4 ex2. are expressed by the U6 promoter
Depositing lab: Jannik Elverløv-Jakobsen. Depositing organization: Aarhus University.
Backbone
  Vector backbone: Amp
  Backbone size w/o insert (bp): 2500
  Total vector size (bp): 8005
  Vector type: Mammalian Expression, CRISPR
Growth in bacteria
  Bacterial resistance: Ampicillin, 100 μg/mL
  Growth temperature: 37°C
  Growth strain: DH5alpha
  Copy number: High Copy
Gene/Insert 1
  Gene/Insert name: 4xgRNA: PTEN exon 5, p53 exon 8, SMAD4 exon 2, p53 exon 7
  gRNA/shRNA sequence: PTEN exon 5, p53 exon 8, SMAD4 exon 2, p53 exon 7
  Species: Synthetic
  Insert size (bp): 1059
  Promoter: U6
  Cloning method: Restriction Enzyme; 5′ cloning site NruI (unknown if destroyed); 3′ cloning site SpeI (unknown if destroyed)
  Sequencing primers: 5′ ttttggcaagtcagttaggaca; 3′ GGAATGGTAGATGTTTAAAC
Gene/Insert 2
  Gene/Insert name: FlpO recombinase
  gRNA/shRNA sequence: -----
  Species: Synthetic
  Insert size (bp): 1300
  Promoter: Synthetic Probasin ARRx2
  Tag / fusion protein: mTurquoise2 (BFP) (N terminal on insert)
  Cloning method: Restriction Enzyme; 5′ cloning site SpeI (unknown if destroyed); 3′ cloning site PacI (unknown if destroyed)
  Sequencing primers: 5′ ttttggcaagtcagttaggaca; 3′ GGAATGGTAGATGTTTAAAC
Terms and licenses: Academic/Nonprofit Terms; Industry Terms: Not Available to Industry
How to cite: 4xgRNA: PTEN exon 5, p53 exon 8, SMAD4 exon 2, p53 exon 7 probasin_mTQ2_FlpO was a gift from Jannik Elverløv-Jakobsen (Addgene plasmid # 68356 ; http://n2t.net/addgene:68356 ; RRID:Addgene_68356)
