[The description below was written by a language model from this plasmid's Addgene catalogue record and pLannotate feature annotations shown in this document.]
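Description:
4xgRNA: PTEN exon 5, p53 exon 8, SMAD4 exon 2, p53 exon 7 probasin_mTQ2_FlpO is an 8,005 bp mammalian expression and CRISPR plasmid built on a pUC-type backbone. It is propagated at high copy in E. coli through a ColE1/pUC origin and selected with ampicillin via the β-lactamase gene. Remnants of lacZα, the lac promoter/operator and a pUC multiple cloning site reflect this cloning-vector ancestry.

The payload has two parts. The first is a tandem array of four guide RNA cassettes, each pairing a human U6 RNA polymerase III promoter with a Streptococcus pyogenes Cas9 gRNA scaffold. By name, the guides target PTEN exon 5, p53 exon 8, SMAD4 exon 2 and p53 exon 7. The purpose field lists only three of these, omitting the p53 exon 8 guide, whereas the feature table shows four complete cassettes. No Cas9 coding sequence is annotated, so the nuclease must be supplied separately.

The second part is a synthetic probasin ARRx2 promoter, which is prostate specific according to the record but is not annotated in the feature table. It drives mTurquoise2, a cyan fluorescent protein that the record calls blue, placed upstream of the codon-optimized, nuclear-targeted FlpO recombinase. SV40 and bGH polyadenylation signals follow. The record describes mTurquoise2 as an N-terminal tag "linked" to FlpO; the nature of the roughly 80 bp linker between the two coding sequences is not stated.

Downstream, the annotation also detects a lox2272 site and short fragments matching SB100X. The record does not explain their function.

Together these elements suggest multiplexed disruption of three tumour suppressor genes, combined with fluorescently marked, prostate-restricted Flp activity acting on FRT-flanked alleles. The record does not specify the experimental system.
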