Features (pLannotate 1.2.2; 28 found; start..end, strand, type, name):
    137..236     +  misc_feature   bom (fragment): basis of mobility region from pBR322
    242..399     -  CDS            lacZα (fragment): LacZα fragment of β-galactosidase; lacZ fragment
    698..938     +  promoter       U6 promoter: RNA polymerase III promoter for human U6 snRNA
    967..1042    +  misc_RNA       gRNA scaffold: guide RNA scaffold for the Streptococcus pyogenes CRISPR/Cas9 system
   1055..1295    +  promoter       U6 promoter: RNA polymerase III promoter for human U6 snRNA
   1324..1399    +  misc_RNA       gRNA scaffold: guide RNA scaffold for the Streptococcus pyogenes CRISPR/Cas9 system
   1412..1652    +  promoter       U6 promoter: RNA polymerase III promoter for human U6 snRNA
   1681..1756    +  misc_RNA       gRNA scaffold: guide RNA scaffold for the Streptococcus pyogenes CRISPR/Cas9 system
   1769..2009    +  promoter       U6 promoter: RNA polymerase III promoter for human U6 snRNA
   2038..2113    +  misc_RNA       gRNA scaffold: guide RNA scaffold for the Streptococcus pyogenes CRISPR/Cas9 system
   2619..3335    +  CDS            mTurquoise2: mTurquoise2 is a basic (constitutively fluorescent) cyan fluorescent protein published in 2012, derived from Aequorea victoria. It is reported to be a rapidly-maturing monomer with very low acid sensitivity.
   3414..4710    +  CDS            FLPo (fragment): nuclear-targeted site-specific recombinase FLPo is a mouse codon-optimized fusion between the SV40 nuclear localization signal and a thermostable version of the Saccharomyces cerevisiae site-specific recombinase FLP. Recombination occurs at FRT sequences.
   4717..4793    +  CDS            large T antigen (fragment): large T antigen from SV40 (simian virus 40)
   4816..4937    +  polyA_signal   SV40 poly(A) signal: SV40 polyadenylation signal
   5027..5251    +  polyA_signal   bGH poly(A) signal: bovine growth hormone polyadenylation signal
   5268..5301    +  protein_bind   lox2272: Cre-mediated recombination occurs in the 8-bp core sequence (GGATACTT). lox2272 sites are compatible with each other, but incompatible with loxP or loxN sites (Lee and Saito, 1988). Cre recombinase
   5306..5359    +  polyA_signal   SV40 poly(A) signal (fragment): SV40 polyadenylation signal
   5360..5393    +  CDS            SB100X (fragment): hyperactive variant of the Sleeping Beauty transposase (Mátés et al., 2009)
   5393..5501    +  CDS            SB100X (fragment): hyperactive variant of the Sleeping Beauty transposase (Mátés et al., 2009)
   5734..5771    +  misc_feature   MCS (fragment): pUC18/19 multiple cloning site
   5808..5824    -  protein_bind   lac operator: The lac repressor binds to the lac operator to inhibit transcription in E. coli. This inhibition can be relieved by adding lactose or isopropyl-β-D-thiogalactopyranoside (IPTG). lac repressor encoded by lacI
   5832..5862    -  promoter       lac promoter: promoter for the E. coli lac operon
   5877..5898    -  protein_bind   CAP binding site: CAP binding activates transcription in the presence of cAMP. E. coli catabolite activator protein
   5911..6003    -  CDS            lacI (fragment): lac repressor; lacI; The lac repressor binds to the lac operator to inhibit transcription in E. coli. This inhibition can be relieved by adding lactose or isopropyl-β-D-thiogalactopyranoside (IPTG).
   6186..6774    -  rep_origin     ori: high-copy-number ColE1/pMB1/pBR322/pUC origin of replication
   6945..7805    -  CDS            AmpR: β-lactamase; bla; confers resistance to ampicillin, carbenicillin, and related antibiotics
   7806..7910    -  promoter       AmpR promoter: bla
   8005..35      +  CDS            rop (fragment) (across the origin): Rop protein, which maintains plasmids at low copy number; rop
>Addgene plasmid #68356 | 4xgRNA: PTEN exon 5, p53 exon 8, SMAD4 exon 2, p53 exon 7 probasin_mTQ2_FlpO | depositor full sequence | sequence record 119628 | 4xgRNA: PTEN exon 5, p53 exon 8, SMAD4 exon 2, p53 exon 7 probasin_mTQ2_FlpO sequence 8005 bps
TCGCGCGTTTCGGTGATGACGGTGAAAACCTCTGACACATGCAGCTCCCGGAGACGGTCACAGCTTGTCT
GTAAGCGGATGCCGGGAGCAGACAAGCCCGTCAGGGCGCGTCAGCGGGTGTTGGCGGGTGTCGGGGCTGG
CTTAACTATGCGGCATCAGAGCAGATTGTACTGAGAGTGCACCATATGCGGTGTGAAATACCGCACAGAT
GCGTAAGGAGAAAATACCGCATCAGGCGCCATTCGCCATTCAGGCTGCGCAACTGTTGGGAAGGGCGATC
GGTGCGGGCCTCTTCGCTATTACGCCAGCTGGCGAAAGGGGGATGTGCTGCAAGGCGATTAAGTTGGGTA
ACGCCAGGGTTTTCCCAGTCACGACGTTGTAAAACGACGGCCAGTGAATTCAGATCTGATATCTCTAGAG
AAGTCGACGTTTAAAGTACCCTACAGTTGAAGTCGGAAGTTTACATACACTTAAGTTGGAGTCATTAAAA
CTCGTTTTTCAACTACTCCACAAATTTCTTGTTAACAAACAATAGTTTTGGCAAGTCAGTTAGGACATCT
ACTTTGTGCATGACACAAGTCATTTTTCCAACAATTGTTTACAGACAGATTATTTCACTTATAATTCACT
GTATCACAATTCCAGTGGGTCAGAAGTTTACATACACTAAGTTGACTGTGCCTTTAAACAGTCGCGAGAG
GGCCTATTTCCCATGATTCCTTCATATTTGCATATACGATACAAGGCTGTTAGAGAGATAATTGGAATTA
ATTTGACTGTAAACACAAAGATATTAGTACAAAATACGTGACGTAGAAAGTAATAATTTCTTGGGTAGTT
TGCAGTTTTAAAATTATGTTTTAAAATGGACTATCATATGCTTACCGTAACTTGAAAGTATTTCGATTTC
TTGGCTTTATATATCTTGTGGAAAGGACGAAACACCGCAGCAATTCACTGTAAAGCGTTTTAGAGCTAGA
AATAGCAAGTTAAAATAAGGCTAGTCCGTTATCAACTTGAAAAAGTGGCACCGAGTCGGTGCTTTTTTAC
CGGTGAGGGCCTATTTCCCATGATTCCTTCATATTTGCATATACGATACAAGGCTGTTAGAGAGATAATT
GGAATTAATTTGACTGTAAACACAAAGATATTAGTACAAAATACGTGACGTAGAAAGTAATAATTTCTTG
GGTAGTTTGCAGTTTTAAAATTATGTTTTAAAATGGACTATCATATGCTTACCGTAACTTGAAAGTATTT
CGATTTCTTGGCTTTATATATCTTGTGGAAAGGACGAAACACCGTGCGTGTTTGTGCCTGTCCGTTTTAG
AGCTAGAAATAGCAAGTTAAAATAAGGCTAGTCCGTTATCAACTTGAAAAAGTGGCACCGAGTCGGTGCT
TTTTTATCGATGAGGGCCTATTTCCCATGATTCCTTCATATTTGCATATACGATACAAGGCTGTTAGAGA
GATAATTGGAATTAATTTGACTGTAAACACAAAGATATTAGTACAAAATACGTGACGTAGAAAGTAATAA
TTTCTTGGGTAGTTTGCAGTTTTAAAATTATGTTTTAAAATGGACTATCATATGCTTACCGTAACTTGAA
AGTATTTCGATTTCTTGGCTTTATATATCTTGTGGAAAGGACGAAACACCGAAGGAGAAAAAAGATGAAT
GTTTTAGAGCTAGAAATAGCAAGTTAAAATAAGGCTAGTCCGTTATCAACTTGAAAAAGTGGCACCGAGT
CGGTGCTTTTTTGGTACCGAGGGCCTATTTCCCATGATTCCTTCATATTTGCATATACGATACAAGGCTG
TTAGAGAGATAATTGGAATTAATTTGACTGTAAACACAAAGATATTAGTACAAAATACGTGACGTAGAAA
GTAATAATTTCTTGGGTAGTTTGCAGTTTTAAAATTATGTTTTAAAATGGACTATCATATGCTTACCGTA
ACTTGAAAGTATTTCGATTTCTTGGCTTTATATATCTTGTGGAAAGGACGAAACACCGTGCAACAGCTCC
TGCATGGGTTTTAGAGCTAGAAATAGCAAGTTAAAATAAGGCTAGTCCGTTATCAACTTGAAAAAGTGGC
ACCGAGTCGGTGCTTTTTTGAGCTCACTAGTTATGATAGCATCTTGTTCTTAGTCTTTTTCTTAATAGGG
ACATAAAGCCCACAAATAAAAATATGCCTGAAGAATGGGACAGGCATTGGGCATTGTCCATGCCTAGTAA
AGTACTCCAAGAACCTATTTGTATACTAGATGACACAATGTAATAGTCATCATGTTTAAACATCTACCAT
TCCAGTTAAGAAAATATGATAGCATCTTGTTCTTAGTCTTTTTCTTAATAGGGACATAAAGCCCACAAAT
AAAAATATGCCTGAAGAATGGGACAGGCATTGGGCATTGTCCATGCCTAGTAAAGTACTCCAAGAACCTA
TTTGTATACTAGATGACACAATGTCAATGTCTGTGTACAACTGCCAACTGGGATGCAAGACACTGCCCAT
GCCAATCATCCTGAAAAGCAGCTATAAAAAGCAGGAAGCTACTCTGCACCTTGTCAGTGAGGTCCAGATA
CCTACAGATTAATTAACCCGGGGCCACCATGGTGAGCAAGGGCGAGGAGCTGTTCACCGGGGTGGTGCCC
ATCCTGGTCGAGCTGGACGGCGACGTAAACGGCCACAAGTTCAGCGTGTCCGGCGAGGGCGAGGGCGATG
CCACCTACGGCAAGCTGACCCTGAAGTTCATCTGCACCACCGGCAAGCTGCCCGTGCCCTGGCCCACCCT
CGTGACCACCCTGTCCTGGGGCGTGCAGTGCTTCGCCCGCTACCCCGACCACATGAAGCAGCACGACTTC
TTCAAGTCCGCCATGCCCGAAGGCTACGTCCAGGAGCGCACCATCTTCTTCAAGGACGACGGCAACTACA
AGACCCGCGCCGAGGTGAAGTTCGAGGGCGACACCCTGGTGAACCGCATCGAGCTGAAGGGCATCGACTT
CAAGGAGGACGGCAACATCCTGGGGCACAAGCTGGAGTACAACTACTTTAGCGACAACGTCTATATCACC
GCCGACAAGCAGAAGAACGGCATCAAGGCCAACTTCAAGATCCGCCACAACATCGAGGACGGCGGCGTGC
AGCTCGCCGACCACTACCAGCAGAACACCCCCATCGGCGACGGCCCCGTGCTGCTGCCCGACAACCACTA
CCTGAGCACCCAGTCCAAGCTGAGCAAAGACCCCAACGAGAAGCGCGATCACATGGTCCTGCTGGAGTTC
GTGACCGCCGCCGGGATCACTCTCGGCATGGACGAGCTGTACAAGGTATACGGAAGCGGAGCTACTAACT
TCAGCCTGCTGAAGCAGGCTGGAGACGTGGAGGAGAACCCTGGACCTGCTAGCATGGCTCCTAAGAAGAA
GAGGAAGGTGATGAGCCAGTTCGACATCCTGTGCAAGACCCCCCCCAAGGTGCTGGTGCGGCAGTTCGTG
GAGAGATTCGAGAGGCCCAGCGGCGAGAAGATCGCCAGCTGTGCCGCCGAGCTGACCTACCTGTGCTGGA
TGATCACCCACAACGGCACCGCCATCAAGAGGGCCACCTTCATGAGCTACAACACCATCATCAGCAACAG
CCTGAGCTTCGACATCGTGAACAAGAGCCTGCAGTTCAAGTACAAGACCCAGAAGGCCACCATCCTGGAG
GCCAGCCTGAAGAAGCTGATCCCCGCCTGGGAGTTCACCATCATCCCTTACAACGGCCAGAAGCACCAGA
GCGACATCACCGACATCGTGTCCAGCCTGCAGCTGCAGTTCGAGAGCAGCGAGGAGGCCGACAAGGGCAA
CAGCCACAGCAAGAAGATGCTGAAGGCCCTGCTGTCCGAGGGCGAGAGCATCTGGGAGATCACCGAGAAG
ATCCTGAACAGCTTCGAGTACACCAGCAGGTTCACCAAGACCAAGACCCTGTACCAGTTCCTGTTCCTGG
CCACATTCATCAACTGCGGCAGGTTCAGCGACATCAAGAACGTGGACCCCAAGAGCTTCAAGCTGGTGCA
GAACAAGTACCTGGGCGTGATCATTCAGTGCCTGGTGACCGAGACCAAGACAAGCGTGTCCAGGCACATC
TACTTTTTCAGCGCCAGAGGCAGGATCGACCCCCTGGTGTACCTGGACGAGTTCCTGAGGAACAGCGAGC
CCGTGCTGAAGAGAGTGAACAGGACCGGCAACAGCAGCAGCAACAAGCAGGAGTACCAGCTGCTGAAGGA
CAACCTGGTGCGCAGCTACAACAAGGCCCTGAAGAAGAACGCCCCCTACCCCATCTTCGCTATCAAGAAC
GGCCCTAAGAGCCACATCGGCAGGCACCTGATGACCAGCTTTCTGAGCATGAAGGGCCTGACCGAGCTGA
CAAACGTGGTGGGCAACTGGAGCGACAAGAGGGCCTCCGCCGTGGCCAGGACCACCTACACCCACCAGAT
CACCGCCATCCCCGACCACTACTTCGCCCTGGTGTCCAGGTACTACGCCTACGACCCCATCAGCAAGGAG
ATGATCGCCCTGAAGGACGAGACCAACCCCATCGAGGAGTGGCAGCACATCGAGCAGCTGAAGGGCAGCG
CCGAGGGCAGCATCAGATACCCCGCCTGGAACGGCATCATCAGCCAGGAGGTGCTGGACTACCTGAGCAG
CTACATCAACAGGCGGATCTAAATGCATCAGCCATACCACATTTGTAGAGGTTTTACTTGCTTTAAAAAA
CCTCCCACACCTCCCCCTGAACCTGAAACATAAAATGAATGCAATTGTTGTTGTTAACTTGTTTATTGCA
GCTTATAATGGTTACAAATAAAGCAATAGCATCACAAATTTCACAAATAAAGCATTTTTTTCACTGCATT
CTAGTTGTGGTTTGTCCAAACTCATCAATGTATCTTAACGCGTAAATTGTAAGCGGGCCGGCCATATTTG
TCACCGGACTGCGGCCGCGACTCTAGATCATAATCAGCCCGGGGGATCAGCCTCGACTGTGCCTTCTAGT
TGCCAGCCATCTGTTGTTTGCCCCTCCCCCGTGCCTTCCTTGACCCTGGAAGGTGCCACTCCCACTGTCC
TTTCCTAATAAAATGAGGAAATTGCATCGCATTGTCTGAGTAGGTGTCATTCTATTCTGGGGGGTGGGGT
GGGGCAGGACAGCAAGGGGGAGGATTGGGAAGACAATAGCAGGCATGCTGGGGATGCGGTGGGCTCTATG
GAACCAGCTGGGGCGCGATAACTTCGTATAGGAGACTTTATACGAAGTTATGCGCCATTCTAGTTGTGGT
TTGTCCAAACTCATCAATGTATCTTATCATGTCTGGATCCCATCACAAAGCTCTGACCTCAATCCTATAG
AAAGGAGGAATGAGCCAAAATTCACCCAACTTATTGTGGGAAGCTTGTGGAAGGCTACTCGAAATGTTTG
ACCCAAGTTAAACAATTTAAAGGCAATGCTACCAAATACTAATTGAGTGTATGTTAACTTCTGACCCACT
GGGAATGTGATGAAAGAAATAAAAGCTGAAATGAATCATTCTCTCTACTATTATTCTGATATTTCACATT
CTTAAAATAAAGTGGTGATCCTAACTGACCTTAAGACAGGGAATCTTTACTCGGATTAAATGTCAGGAAT
TGTGAAAAAGTGAGTTTAAATGTATTTGGCTAAGGTGTATGTAAACTTCCGACTTCAACTGTAGGGGATC
CTCTAGAGTCGACCTGCAGGCATGCAAGCTTGGCGTAATCATGGTCATAGCTGTTTCCTGTGTGAAATTG
TTATCCGCTCACAATTCCACACAACATACGAGCCGGAAGCATAAAGTGTAAAGCCTGGGGTGCCTAATGA
GTGAGCTAACTCACATTAATTGCGTTGCGCTCACTGCCCGCTTTCCAGTCGGGAAACCTGTCGTGCCAGC
TGCATTAATGAATCGGCCAACGCGCGGGGAGAGGCGGTTTGCGTATTGGGCGCTCTTCCGCTTCCTCGCT
CACTGACTCGCTGCGCTCGGTCGTTCGGCTGCGGCGAGCGGTATCAGCTCACTCAAAGGCGGTAATACGG
TTATCCACAGAATCAGGGGATAACGCAGGAAAGAACATGTGAGCAAAAGGCCAGCAAAAGGCCAGGAACC
GTAAAAAGGCCGCGTTGCTGGCGTTTTTCCATAGGCTCCGCCCCCCTGACGAGCATCACAAAAATCGACG
CTCAAGTCAGAGGTGGCGAAACCCGACAGGACTATAAAGATACCAGGCGTTTCCCCCTGGAAGCTCCCTC
GTGCGCTCTCCTGTTCCGACCCTGCCGCTTACCGGATACCTGTCCGCCTTTCTCCCTTCGGGAAGCGTGG
CGCTTTCTCAATGCTCACGCTGTAGGTATCTCAGTTCGGTGTAGGTCGTTCGCTCCAAGCTGGGCTGTGT
GCACGAACCCCCCGTTCAGCCCGACCGCTGCGCCTTATCCGGTAACTATCGTCTTGAGTCCAACCCGGTA
AGACACGACTTATCGCCACTGGCAGCAGCCACTGGTAACAGGATTAGCAGAGCGAGGTATGTAGGCGGTG
CTACAGAGTTCTTGAAGTGGTGGCCTAACTACGGCTACACTAGAAGGACAGTATTTGGTATCTGCGCTCT
GCTGAAGCCAGTTACCTTCGGAAAAAGAGTTGGTAGCTCTTGATCCGGCAAACAAACCACCGCTGGTAGC
GGTGGTTTTTTTGTTTGCAAGCAGCAGATTACGCGCAGAAAAAAAGGATCTCAAGAAGATCCTTTGATCT
TTTCTACGGGGTCTGACGCTCAGTGGAACGAAAACTCACGTTAAGGGATTTTGGTCATGAGATTATCAAA
AAGGATCTTCACCTAGATCCTTTTAAATTAAAAATGAAGTTTTAAATCAATCTAAAGTATATATGAGTAA
ACTTGGTCTGACAGTTACCAATGCTTAATCAGTGAGGCACCTATCTCAGCGATCTGTCTATTTCGTTCAT
CCATAGTTGCCTGACTCCCCGTCGTGTAGATAACTACGATACGGGAGGGCTTACCATCTGGCCCCAGTGC
TGCAATGATACCGCGAGACCCACGCTCACCGGCTCCAGATTTATCAGCAATAAACCAGCCAGCCGGAAGG
GCCGAGCGCAGAAGTGGTCCTGCAACTTTATCCGCCTCCATCCAGTCTATTAATTGTTGCCGGGAAGCTA
GAGTAAGTAGTTCGCCAGTTAATAGTTTGCGCAACGTTGTTGCCATTGCTACAGGCATCGTGGTGTCACG
CTCGTCGTTTGGTATGGCTTCATTCAGCTCCGGTTCCCAACGATCAAGGCGAGTTACATGATCCCCCATG
TTGTGCAAAAAAGCGGTTAGCTCCTTCGGTCCTCCGATCGTTGTCAGAAGTAAGTTGGCCGCAGTGTTAT
CACTCATGGTTATGGCAGCACTGCATAATTCTCTTACTGTCATGCCATCCGTAAGATGCTTTTCTGTGAC
TGGTGAGTACTCAACCAAGTCATTCTGAGAATAGTGTATGCGGCGACCGAGTTGCTCTTGCCCGGCGTCA
ATACGGGATAATACCGCGCCACATAGCAGAACTTTAAAAGTGCTCATCATTGGAAAACGTTCTTCGGGGC
GAAAACTCTCAAGGATCTTACCGCTGTTGAGATCCAGTTCGATGTAACCCACTCGTGCACCCAACTGATC
TTCAGCATCTTTTACTTTCACCAGCGTTTCTGGGTGAGCAAAAACAGGAAGGCAAAATGCCGCAAAAAAG
GGAATAAGGGCGACACGGAAATGTTGAATACTCATACTCTTCCTTTTTCAATATTATTGAAGCATTTATC
AGGGTTATTGTCTCATGAGCGGATACATATTTGAATGTATTTAGAAAAATAAACAAATAGGGGTTCCGCG
CACATTTCCCCGAAAAGTGCCACCTGACGTCTAAGAAACCATTATTATCATGACATTAACCTATAAAAAT
AGGCGTATCACGAGGCCCTTTCGTC
