>Addgene plasmid #68356 | 4xgRNA: PTEN exon 5, p53 exon 8, SMAD4 exon 2, p53 exon 7 probasin_mTQ2_FlpO | addgene partial sequence | sequence record 122240 | M13-F20 5'-TGTAAAACGACGGCCAGT-3'
AGTACCCTACAGTTGAAGTCGGAAGTTTACATACACTTAAGTTGGAGTCATTAAAACTCGTTTTTCAACT
ACTCCACAAATTTCTTGTTAACAAACAATAGTTTTGGCAAGTCAGTTAGGACATCTACTTTGTGCATGAC
ACAAGTCATTTTTCCAACAATTGTTTACAGACAGATTATTTCACTTATAATTCACTGTATCACAATTCCA
GTGGGTCAGAAGTTTACATACACTAAGTTGACTGTGCCTTTAAACAGTCGCGAGAGGGCCTATTTCCCAT
GATTCCTTCATATTTGCATATACGATACAAGGCTGTTAGAGAGATAATTGGAATTAATTTGACTGTAAAC
ACAAAGATATTAGTACAAAATACGTGACGTAGAAAGTAATAATTTCTTGGGTAGTTTGCAGTTTTAAAAT
TATGTTTTAAAATGGACTATCATATGCTTACCGTAACTTGAAAGTATTTCGATTTCTTGGCTTTATATAT
CTTGTGGAAAGGACGAAACACCGCAGCAATTCACTGTAAAGCGTTTTAGAGCTAGAAATAGCAAGTTAAA
ATAAGGCTAGTCCGTTATCAACTTGAAAAAGTGGCACCGAGTCGGTGCTTTTTTACCGGTGAGGGCCTAT
TTCCCATGATTCCTTCATATTTGCATATACGATACAAGGCTGTTAGAGAGATAATTGGAATTAATTTGAC
TGTAAACACAAAGATATTAGTACAAAATACGTGACGTAGAAAGTAATAATTTCTTGGGTAGTTTGCAGTT
TTAAAATTATGTTTTAAAATGGACTATCATATGCTTACCGTAACTTGA
