>Addgene plasmid #68356 | 4xgRNA: PTEN exon 5, p53 exon 8, SMAD4 exon 2, p53 exon 7 probasin_mTQ2_FlpO | addgene partial sequence | sequence record 122834 | C-ter-GFP 5'-CTCCTCGCCCTTGCTCAC-3'
ATCTGGACCTCACTGACAAGGTGCAGAGTAGCTTCCTGCTTTTTATAGCTGCTTTTCAGGATGATTGGCA
TGGGCAGTGTCTTGCATCCCAGTTGGCAGTTGTACACAGACATTGACATTGTGTCATCTAGTATACAAAT
AGGTTCTTGGAGTACTTTACTAGGCATGGACAATGCCCAATGCCTGTCCCATTCTTCAGGCATATTTTTA
TTTGTGGGCTTTATGTCCCTATTAAGAAAAAGACTAAGAACAAGATGCTATCATATTTTCTTAACTGGAA
TGGTAGATGTTTAAACATGATGACTATTACATTGTGTCATCTAGTATACAAATAGGTTCTTGGAGTACTT
TACTAGGCATGGACAATGCCCAATGCCTGTCCCATTCTTCAGGCATATTTTTATTTGTGGGCTTTATGTC
CCTATTAAGAAAAAGACTAAGAACAAGATGCTATCATAACTAGTGAGCTCAAAAAAGCACCGACTCGGTG
CCACTTTTTCAAGTTGATAACGGACTAGCCTTATTTTAACTTGCTATTTCTAGCTCTAAAACCCATGCAG
GAGCTGTTGCACGGTGTTTCGTCCTTTCCACAAGATATATAAAGCCAAGAAATCGAAATACTTTCAAGTT
ACGGTAAGCATATGATAGTCCATTTTAAAACATAATTTTAAAACTGCAAACTACCCAAGAAATTATTACT
TTCTACGTCACGTATTTTGTACTAATATCTTTGTGTTTACAGTCAAATTAATTCCAATTATCTCTCTAAC
AGCCTTGTATCGTATATGCAAATATGAAGGAATCATGG
